Addgene plasmid #43220: II-AAAC
Depositing lab: Chad Cowan & Kiran Musunuru. Depositing organization: Harvard University. Publication: A TALEN Genome-Editing System for Generating Human Stem Cell-Based Disease Models. Ding Q, Lee YK, Schaefer EA, Peters DT, Veres A, Kim K, Kuperwasser N, Motola DL, Meissner TB, Hendriks WT, Trevisan M, Gupta RM, Moisan A, Banks E, Friesen M, Schinzel RT, Xia F, Tang A, Xia Y, Figueroa E, Wann A, Ahfeldt T, Daheron L, Zhang F, Rubin LL, Peng LF, Chung RT, Musunuru K, Cowan CA. Cell Stem Cell. 2012 Dec 12. pii: S1934-5909(12)00645-5. doi: 10.1016/j.stem.2012.11.011. PubMed 23246482.
Backbone
  Vector backbone: pCRII-TOPO
  Backbone manufacturer: Invitrogen
  Backbone size w/o insert (bp): 3973
  Vector type: Bacterial Cloning
Growth in bacteria
  Bacterial resistance: Ampicillin and Kanamycin, 100 & 50 μg/mL
  Growth temperature: 37°C
  Growth strain: Top10
  Copy number: High Copy
Gene/Insert
  Gene/Insert name: II-AAAC
  Species: Synthetic
  Insert size (bp): 426
  Cloning method: TOPO Cloning
  Sequencing primers: 5′ T7; 3′ M13-rev
Terms and licenses: Academic/Nonprofit Terms; Industry Terms: Not Available to Industry
How to cite: II-AAAC was a gift from Chad Cowan & Kiran Musunuru (Addgene plasmid # 43220 ; http://n2t.net/addgene:43220 ; RRID:Addgene_43220)
