[The description below was written by a language model from this plasmid's Addgene catalogue record.]
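Description:
II-AAAC is a bacterial cloning plasmid built on the commercial pCRII-TOPO backbone (about 4.0 kb without insert), carrying a 426 bp synthetic insert introduced by TOPO cloning. It is a high-copy plasmid maintained in E. coli and is selected with both ampicillin and kanamycin, in keeping with the dual resistance markers of this backbone. The listed sequencing primers, T7 on the 5′ side and M13 reverse on the 3′ side, indicate that the insert sits in the standard TOPO cloning site flanked by these primer sites. No feature table is provided, so the exact position and orientation of the individual elements cannot be described from the record.

The record does not spell out what the insert encodes beyond its name and synthetic origin. The associated publication describes a TALEN genome-editing system for generating human stem cell-based disease models. Against that background, the name suggests a pre-assembled block of TAL effector repeats. "AAAC" would plausibly denote the four nucleotides recognised, and "II" the block's position in a stepwise array assembly. An insert of 426 bp is roughly compatible with four repeat units of about 34 amino acids each plus short flanks. This reading is an inference, not a stated fact. There is no promoter, tag or reporter recorded for expressing the insert, so the plasmid is best regarded as a storage and source vector. The module would be taken from it and combined with other library members to build custom TALE DNA-binding domains, which would then be placed in a separate nuclease expression vector. It is not a construct for direct use in mammalian cells.
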