>Addgene plasmid #43220 | II-AAAC | depositor partial sequence | sequence record 58485 | II-AAAC sequence 426 bps
CGTCTCGCTTAACCCCAGAGCAGGTCGTGGCAATCGCCTCCAACATTGGCGGGAAACAGGCACTCGAGAC
TGTCCAGCGCCTGCTTCCCGTGCTGTGCCAAGCGCACGGACTCACCCCAGAGCAGGTCGTGGCAATCGCC
TCCAACATTGGCGGGAAACAGGCACTCGAGACTGTCCAGCGCCTGCTTCCCGTGCTGTGCCAAGCGCACG
GCCTCACCCCAGAGCAGGTCGTGGCAATCGCCTCCAACATTGGCGGGAAACAGGCACTCGAGACTGTCCA
GCGCCTGCTTCCCGTGCTGTGCCAAGCGCACGGATTAACCCCAGAGCAGGTCGTGGCGATCGCAAGCCAC
GACGGAGGAAAGCAAGCCTTGGAAACAGTACAGAGGCTGTTGCCTGTGCTGTGCCAAGCGCACGGGCTCA
GAGACG
