>Addgene plasmid #43220 | II-AAAC | addgene partial sequence | sequence record 61993 | M13-F20 5'-TGTAAAACGACGGCCAGT-3'
CGAATTGGGCCCTCTAGATGCATGCTCGAGCGGCCGCCAGTGTGATGGATATCTGCAGAATTCGCCCTTG
CCGTCCTAGCGCGTCTCGCTTAACCCCAGAGCAGGTCGTGGCAATCGCCTCCAACATTGGCGGGAAACAG
GCACTCGAGACTGTCCAGCGCCTGCTTCCCGTGCTGTGCCAAGCGCACGGACTCACCCCAGAGCAGGTCG
TGGCAATCGCCTCCAACATTGGCGGGAAACAGGCACTCGAGACTGTCCAGCGCCTGCTTCCCGTGCTGTG
CCAAGCGCACGGCCTCACCCCAGAGCAGGTCGTGGCAATCGCCTCCAACATTGGCGGGAAACAGGCACTC
GAGACTGTCCAGCGCCTGCTTCCCGTGCTGTGCCAAGCGCACGGATTAACCCCAGAGCAGGTCGTGGCGA
TCGCAAGCCACGACGGAGGAAAGCAAGCCTTGGAAACAGTACAGAGGCTGTTGCCTGTGCTGTGCCAAGC
GCACGGGCTCAGAGACGTGGGCACAGGAAAGAAGGGCGAATTCCAGCACACTGGCGGCCGTTACTAGTGG
ATCCGAGCTCGGTACCAAGCTTGATGCATAGCTTGAGTATTCTATAGTGTCACCTAAATAGCTTGGCGTA
ATCATGGTCATAGCTGTTTCCTGTGTGAAATTGTTATCCGCTCACAATTCCACACAACATACGAGCCGGA
AGCATAAAGTGTAAAGCCTGGGGTGCCTAATGAGTGAGCTAACTCACATTAATTGCGTTGCGCTCACTGC
CCGCTTTCCAGTCGGGAAACCTGTCGTGCCAGCTGCATTAATGAATCGGCCAACGCGCGGGGAGAGGCGG
TTTGCGTATTGGGCGCTCTTCCGCTTCCTCGCTCACTGAC
